Addgene plasmid #166475: mEGFP-N1-MST2
Purpose: Expresses fusion of mEGFP and MST2
Depositing lab: Shuguo Sun. Depositing organization: Huazhong University of Science & Technology. Publication: Interferon-gamma induces tumor resistance to anti-PD-1 immunotherapy by promoting YAP phase separation. Yu M, Peng Z, Qin M, Liu Y, Wang J, Zhang C, Lin J, Dong T, Wang L, Li S, Yang Y, Xu S, Guo W, Zhang X, Shi M, Peng H, Luo X, Zhang H, Zhang L, Li Y, Yang XP, Sun S. Mol Cell. 2021 Feb 13. pii: S1097-2765(21)00010-1. doi: 10.1016/j.molcel.2021.01.010. PubMed 33606996.
Backbone
  Vector backbone: mEGFP-N1
  Vector type: Mammalian Expression
Growth in bacteria
  Bacterial resistance: Kanamycin, 50 μg/mL
  Growth temperature: 37°C
  Growth strain: DH5alpha
  Copy number: High Copy
Gene/Insert
  Gene/Insert name: mEGFP, MST2
  Species: H. sapiens (human)
  Entrez Gene: STK3 (a.k.a. KRS1, MST2)
  Cloning method: Gibson Cloning
Terms and licenses: Academic/Nonprofit Terms; Industry Terms: Not Available to Industry
How to cite: mEGFP-N1-MST2 was a gift from Shuguo Sun (Addgene plasmid # 166475 ; http://n2t.net/addgene:166475 ; RRID:Addgene_166475)
