[The description below was written by a language model from this plasmid's Addgene catalogue record and pLannotate feature annotations shown in this document.]
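Description:
mEGFP-N1-MST2 is a mammalian expression plasmid built on the mEGFP-N1 backbone, an N1-style vector in which the gene of interest is placed upstream of the fluorescent protein so that the tag sits at the C-terminus of the fusion. The insert is human MST2 (gene symbol STK3, also known as KRS1), a stress-activated serine/threonine kinase and a core component of the Hippo signalling cascade. It was introduced by Gibson cloning. In the annotated sequence, the STK3 coding region lies between remnants of the multiple cloning site. A short linker derived from that site separates it from the GFP coding sequence. The annotation tool labels this sequence as EGFP, whereas the backbone name indicates the monomeric mEGFP variant. Transcription is driven by the human cytomegalovirus immediate early enhancer and promoter and is terminated by the SV40 polyadenylation signal.

The plasmid replicates in E. coli at high copy number from a ColE1/pUC-type origin and also carries an f1 origin for single-stranded DNA production. A single NeoR/KanR (Tn5 aminoglycoside phosphotransferase) gene provides selection in both hosts. A bacterial bla promoter drives it for kanamycin resistance, and the SV40 early promoter drives it in mammalian cells, where it allows G418 selection. The HSV TK poly(A) signal terminates this cassette. The short large T antigen, ble and bGH poly(A) fragments in the table appear to be backbone remnants rather than functional elements.

The stated purpose is simply to express an mEGFP–MST2 fusion. Such a construct allows MST2 localisation and behaviour to be visualised in live or fixed transfected cells. The associated publication concerns YAP phase separation in tumour resistance to immunotherapy, though the record does not detail the specific experiments performed with this plasmid.
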