Features (pLannotate 1.2.2; 16 found; start..end, strand, type, name):
     61..364     +  enhancer       CMV enhancer: human cytomegalovirus immediate early enhancer
    365..568     +  promoter       CMV promoter: human cytomegalovirus (CMV) immediate early promoter
    591..630     +  misc_feature   MCS (fragment): multiple cloning site
    630..2102    +  CDS            STK3: STK3_HUMAN - Also known as KRS1, MST2. Experimental evidence at protein level: Swiss-Prot protein existence level 1. Stress-activated, pro-apoptotic kinase which, following caspase-cleavage, enters the nucleus and induces chromatin condensation followed by internucleosomal DNA fragmentation. Key component of the Hippo signaling pathway which plays a pivotal role in organ size control and tumor suppression by restricting proliferation and promoting apoptosis. The core of this pathway is composed of a kinase cascade wherein STK3/MST2 and STK4/MST1, in complex with its regulatory protein SAV1, ph
   2101..2134    +  misc_feature   MCS (fragment): multiple cloning site
   2148..2867    +  CDS            EGFP: the original enhanced GFP (Yang et al., 1996) mammalian codon-optimized
   2884..2967    +  CDS            large T antigen (fragment): large T antigen from SV40 (simian virus 40)
   2990..3111    +  polyA_signal   SV40 poly(A) signal: SV40 polyadenylation signal
   3145..3573    -  rep_origin     f1 ori (sequence partly withheld): f1 bacteriophage origin of replication; arrow indicates direction of (+) strand synthesis
   3600..3704    +  promoter       AmpR promoter: bla
   3706..4063    +  promoter       SV40 promoter: SV40 enhancer and early promoter
   4098..4892    +  CDS            NeoR/KanR: aminoglycoside phosphotransferase from Tn5; aph(3')-II (or nptII); confers resistance to neomycin, kanamycin, and G418 (Geneticin®)
   4913..5065    +  CDS            ble (fragment): BLE_KLEPN - Experimental evidence at protein level: Swiss-Prot protein existence level 1. Binding protein with a strong affinity to the bleomycin family of antibiotics. Binds to CL990; an antimitotic-antibiotic compound. From Klebsiella pneumoniae.
   5124..5171    +  polyA_signal   HSV TK poly(A) signal: herpes simplex virus thymidine kinase polyadenylation signal (Cole and Stacy, 1985)
   5262..5278    -  polyA_signal   bGH poly(A) signal (fragment): bovine growth hormone polyadenylation signal
   5500..6088    +  rep_origin     ori: high-copy-number ColE1/pMB1/pBR322/pUC origin of replication
>Addgene plasmid #166475 | mEGFP-N1-MST2 | addgene full sequence | sequence record 330037 | Addgene NGS Result
TAGTTATTAATAGTAATCAATTACGGGGTCATTAGTTCATAGCCCATATATGGAGTTCCGCGTTACATAA
CTTACGGTAAATGGCCCGCCTGGCTGACCGCCCAACGACCCCCGCCCATTGACGTCAATAATGACGTATG
TTCCCATAGTAACGCCAATAGGGACTTTCCATTGACGTCAATGGGTGGAGTATTTACGGTAAACTGCCCA
CTTGGCAGTACATCAAGTGTATCATATGCCAAGTACGCCCCCTATTGACGTCAATGACGGTAAATGGCCC
GCCTGGCATTATGCCCAGTACATGACCTTATGGGACTTTCCTACTTGGCAGTACATCTACGTATTAGTCA
TCGCTATTACCATGGTGATGCGGTTTTGGCAGTACATCAATGGGCGTGGATAGCGGTTTGACTCACGGGG
ATTTCCAAGTCTCCACCCCATTGACGTCAATGGGAGTTTGTTTTGGCACCAAAATCAACGGGACTTTCCA
AAATGTCGTAACAACTCCGCCCCATTGACGCAAATGGGCGGTAGGCGTGTACGGTGGGAGGTCTATATAA
GCAGAGCTGGTTTAGTGAACCGTCAGATCCGCTAGCGCTACCGGACTCAGATCTCGAGCTCAAGCTTCGA
TGGAGCAGCCGCCGGCGCCTAAGAGTAAACTAAAAAAGCTGAGTGAAGACAGTTTGACTAAGCAGCCTGA
AGAAGTTTTTGATGTATTAGAGAAGCTTGGAGAAGGGTCTTATGGAAGTGTATTTAAAGCAATACACAAG
GAATCCGGTCAAGTTGTCGCAATTAAACAAGTACCTGTTGAATCAGATCTTCAGGAAATAATCAAAGAAA
TTTCCATAATGCAGCAATGTGACAGCCCATATGTTGTAAAGTACTATGGCAGTTATTTTAAGAATACAGA
CCTCTGGATTGTTATGGAGTACTGTGGCGCTGGCTCTGTCTCAGACATAATTAGATTACGAAACAAGACA
TTAATAGAAGATGAAATTGCAACCATTCTTAAATCTACATTGAAAGGACTAGAATATTTGCACTTTATGA
GAAAAATACACAGAGATATAAAAGCTGGAAATATTCTTCTCAATACAGAAGGACATGCAAAATTGGCAGA
TTTTGGAGTGGCTGGTCAGTTAACAGATACAATGGCAAAACGCAATACTGTAATAGGAACTCCATTTTGG
ATGGCTCCTGAGGTGATTCAAGAAATAGGCTATAACTGTGTGGCCGACATCTGGTCCCTTGGCATTACTT
CTATAGAAATGGCTGAAGGAAAACCTCCTTATGCTGATATACATCCAATGAGGGCTATTTTTATGATTCC
CACAAATCCACCACCAACATTCAGAAAGCCAGAACTTTGGTCCGATGATTTCACCGATTTTGTTAAAAAG
TGTTTGGTGAAGAATCCTGAGCAGAGAGCTACTGCAACACAACTTTTACAGCATCCTTTTATCAAGAATG
CCAAACCTGTATCAATATTAAGAGACCTGATCACAGAAGCTATGGAGATCAAAGCTAAAAGACATGAGGA
ACAGCAACGAGAATTGGAAGAGGAAGAAGAAAATTCGGATGAAGATGAGCTGGATTCCCACACCATGGTG
AAGACTAGTGTGGAGAGTGTGGGCACCATGCGGGCCACAAGCACGATGAGTGAAGGGGCCCAGACCATGA
TTGAACATAATAGCACGATGTTGGAATCCGACTTGGGGACCATGGTGATAAACAGTGAGGATGAGGAAGA
AGAAGATGGAACTATGAAAAGAAATGCAACCTCACCACAAGTACAAAGACCATCTTTCATGGACTACTTT
GATAAGCAAGACTTCAAGAATAAGAGTCACGAAAACTGTAATCAGAACATGCATGAGCCCTTCCCTATGT
CCAAAAACGTTTTTCCTGATAACTGGAAAGTTCCTCAAGATGGAGACTTTGACTTTTTGAAAAATCTAAG
TTTAGAAGAACTACAGATGCGGTTAAAAGCACTGGACCCCATGATGGAACGGGAGATAGAAGAACTTCGT
CAGAGATACACTGCGAAAAGACAGCCCATTCTGGATGCGATGGATGCAAAGAAAAGAAGGCAGCAAAACT
TTCTGCAGTCGACGGTACCGCGGGCCCGGGATCCACCGGTCGCCACCATGGTGAGCAAGGGCGAGGAGCT
GTTCACCGGGGTGGTGCCCATCCTGGTCGAGCTGGACGGCGACGTAAACGGCCACAAGTTCAGCGTGTCC
GGCGAGGGCGAGGGCGATGCCACCTACGGCAAGCTGACCCTGAAGTTCATCTGCACCACCGGCAAGCTGC
CCGTGCCCTGGCCCACCCTCGTGACCACCCTGACCTACGGCGTGCAGTGCTTCAGCCGCTACCCCGACCA
CATGAAGCAGCACGACTTCTTCAAGTCCGCCATGCCCGAAGGCTACGTCCAGGAGCGCACCATCTTCTTC
AAGGACGACGGCAACTACAAGACCCGCGCCGAGGTGAAGTTCGAGGGCGACACCCTGGTGAACCGCATCG
AGCTGAAGGGCATCGACTTCAAGGAGGACGGCAACATCCTGGGGCACAAGCTGGAGTACAACTACAACAG
CCACAACGTCTATATCATGGCCGACAAGCAGAAGAACGGCATCAAGGTGAACTTCAAGATCCGCCACAAC
ATCGAGGACGGCAGCGTGCAGCTCGCCGACCACTACCAGCAGAACACCCCCATCGGCGACGGCCCCGTGC
TGCTGCCCGACAACCACTACCTGAGCACCCAGTCCGCCCTGAGCAAAGACCCCAACGAGAAGCGCGATCA
CATGGTCCTGCTGGAGTTCGTGACCGCCGCCGGGATCACTCTCGGCATGGACGAGCTGTACAAGTAAAGC
GGCCGCGACTCTAGATCATAATCAGCCATACCACATTTGTAGAGGTTTTACTTGCTTTAAAAAACCTCCC
ACACCTCCCCCTGAACCTGAAACATAAAATGAATGCAATTGTTGTTGTTAACTTGTTTATTGCAGCTTAT
AATGGTTACAAATAAAGCAATAGCATCACAAATTTCACAAATAAAGCATTTTTTTCACTGCATTCTAGTT
GTGGTTTGTCCAAACTCATCAATGTATCTTAAGGCGTAAATTGTAAGCGTTAATATTTTGTTAAAATTCG
CGTTAAATTTTTGTTAAATCAGCTCATTTTTTAACCAATAGGCCGAAATCGGCAAAATCCCTTATAAATC
AAAAGAATAGACCGAGATAGGGT
[37 nt withheld, positions 3244-3280]
AAAGAACGTGGACTCCAACGTCAAAGG
[49 nt withheld, positions 3308-3356]
T
[91 nt withheld, positions 3358-3448]
G
[124 nt withheld, positions 3450-3573]
CAGGTGGCACTTTTCGGGGAAATGTGCGCGGAACCCCTATTTGTTTATTTTTCTAAATACATTCAAATAT
GTATCCGCTCATGAGACAATAACCCTGATAAATGCTTCAATAATATTGAAAAAGGAAGAGTCCTGAGGCG
GAAAGAACCAGCTGTGGAATGTGTGTCAGTTAGGGTGTGGAAAGTCCCCAGGCTCCCCAGCAGGCAGAAG
TATGCAAAGCATGCATCTCAATTAGTCAGCAACCAGGTGTGGAAAGTCCCCAGGCTCCCCAGCAGGCAGA
AGTATGCAAAGCATGCATCTCAATTAGTCAGCAACCATAGTCCCGCCCCTAACTCCGCCCATCCCGCCCC
TAACTCCGCCCAGTTCCGCCCATTCTCCGCCCCATGGCTGACTAATTTTTTTTATTTATGCAGAGGCCGA
GGCCGCCTCGGCCTCTGAGCTATTCCAGAAGTAGTGAGGAGGCTTTTTTGGAGGCCTAGGCTTTTGCAAA
GATCGATCAAGAGACAGGATGAGGATCGTTTCGCATGATTGAACAAGATGGATTGCACGCAGGTTCTCCG
GCCGCTTGGGTGGAGAGGCTATTCGGCTATGACTGGGCACAACAGACAATCGGCTGCTCTGATGCCGCCG
TGTTCCGGCTGTCAGCGCAGGGGCGCCCGGTTCTTTTTGTCAAGACCGACCTGTCCGGTGCCCTGAATGA
ACTGCAAGACGAGGCAGCGCGGCTATCGTGGCTGGCCACGACGGGCGTTCCTTGCGCAGCTGTGCTCGAC
GTTGTCACTGAAGCGGGAAGGGACTGGCTGCTATTGGGCGAAGTGCCGGGGCAGGATCTCCTGTCATCTC
ACCTTGCTCCTGCCGAGAAAGTATCCATCATGGCTGATGCAATGCGGCGGCTGCATACGCTTGATCCGGC
TACCTGCCCATTCGACCACCAAGCGAAACATCGCATCGAGCGAGCACGTACTCGGATGGAAGCCGGTCTT
GTCGATCAGGATGATCTGGACGAAGAGCATCAGGGGCTCGCGCCAGCCGAACTGTTCGCCAGGCTCAAGG
CGAGCATGCCCGACGGCGAGGATCTCGTCGTGACCCATGGCGATGCCTGCTTGCCGAATATCATGGTGGA
AAATGGCCGCTTTTCTGGATTCATCGACTGTGGCCGGCTGGGTGTGGCGGACCGCTATCAGGACATAGCG
TTGGCTACCCGTGATATTGCTGAAGAGCTTGGCGGCGAATGGGCTGACCGCTTCCTCGTGCTTTACGGTA
TCGCCGCTCCCGATTCGCAGCGCATCGCCTTCTATCGCCTTCTTGACGAGTTCTTCTGAGCGGGACTCTG
GGGTTCGAAATGACCGACCAAGCGACGCCCAACCTGCCATCACGAGATTTCGATTCCACCGCCGCCTTCT
ATGAAAGGTTGGGCTTCGGAATCGTTTTCCGGGACGCCGGCTGGATGATCCTCCAGCGCGGGGATCTCAT
GCTGGAGTTCTTCGCCCACCCTAGGGGGAGGCTAACTGAAACACGGAAGGAGACAATACCGGAAGGAACC
CGCGCTATGACGGCAATAAAAAGACAGAATAAAACGCACGGTGTTGGGTCGTTTGTTCATAAACGCGGGG
TTCGGTCCCAGGGCTGGCACTCTGTCGATACCCCACCGAGACCCCATTGGGGCCAATACGCCCGCGTTTC
TTCCTTTTCCCCACCCCACCCCCCAAGTTCGGGTGAAGGCCCAGGGCTCGCAGCCAACGTCGGGGCGGCA
GGCCCTGCCATAGCCTCAGGTTACTCATATATACTTTAGATTGATTTAAAACTTCATTTTTAATTTAAAA
GGATCTAGGTGAAGATCCTTTTTGATAATCTCATGACCAAAATCCCTTAACGTGAGTTTTCGTTCCACTG
AGCGTCAGACCCCGTAGAAAAGATCAAAGGATCTTCTTGAGATCCTTTTTTTCTGCGCGTAATCTGCTGC
TTGCAAACAAAAAAACCACCGCTACCAGCGGTGGTTTGTTTGCCGGATCAAGAGCTACCAACTCTTTTTC
CGAAGGTAACTGGCTTCAGCAGAGCGCAGATACCAAATACTGTTCTTCTAGTGTAGCCGTAGTTAGGCCA
CCACTTCAAGAACTCTGTAGCACCGCCTACATACCTCGCTCTGCTAATCCTGTTACCAGTGGCTGCTGCC
AGTGGCGATAAGTCGTGTCTTACCGGGTTGGACTCAAGACGATAGTTACCGGATAAGGCGCAGCGGTCGG
GCTGAACGGGGGGTTCGTGCACACAGCCCAGCTTGGAGCGAACGACCTACACCGAACTGAGATACCTACA
GCGTGAGCTATGAGAAAGCGCCACGCTTCCCGAAGGGAGAAAGGCGGACAGGTATCCGGTAAGCGGCAGG
GTCGGAACAGGAGAGCGCACGAGGGAGCTTCCAGGGGGAAACGCCTGGTATCTTTATAGTCCTGTCGGGT
TTCGCCACCTCTGACTTGAGCGTCGATTTTTGTGATGCTCGTCAGGGGGGCGGAGCCTATGGAAAAACGC
CAGCAACGCGGCCTTTTTACGGTTCCTGGCCTTTTGCTGGCCTTTTGCTCACATGTTCTTTCCTGCGTTA
TCCCCTGATTCTGTGGATAACCGTATTACCGCCATGCAT
